Addgene plasmid #13797: pGL3-NRASlong
Depositing lab: Frank Slack. Depositing organization: Yale University. Publication: RAS is regulated by the let-7 microRNA family. Johnson SM, Grosshans H, Shingara J, Byrom M, Jarvis R, Cheng A, Labourier E, Reinert KL, Brown D, Slack FJ. Cell. 2005 Mar 11. 120(5):635-47. 10.1016/j.cell.2005.01.014 PubMed 15766527.
Backbone
  Vector backbone: pGL3 promoter
  Backbone manufacturer: promega
  Backbone size w/o insert (bp): 5010
  Vector type: Mammalian Expression, Luciferase
Growth in bacteria
  Bacterial resistance: Ampicillin, 100 μg/mL
  Growth temperature: 37°C
  Growth strain: DH5alpha
  Copy number: High Copy
Gene/Insert
  Gene/Insert name: NRAS
  Species: H. sapiens (human)
  Insert size (bp): 3616
  GenBank ID: NM_002524
  Entrez Gene: NRAS (a.k.a. ALPS4, CMNS, KRAS, N-ras, NCMS, NRAS1, NS6)
  Cloning method: Restriction Enzyme; 5′ cloning site Xba1 (destroyed during cloning); 3′ cloning site Xba1 (destroyed during cloning)
  Sequencing primers: 5′ AAGGGCGGAAAGATCGCCGTG
Terms and licenses: Academic/Nonprofit Terms; Industry Terms: Not Available to Industry
How to cite: pGL3-NRASlong was a gift from Frank Slack (Addgene plasmid # 13797 ; http://n2t.net/addgene:13797 ; RRID:Addgene_13797)
