[The description below was written by a language model from this plasmid's Addgene catalogue record.]
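Description:
pGL3-NRASlong is a mammalian luciferase reporter plasmid built on the Promega pGL3-Promoter backbone (about 5.0 kb without insert). It is maintained in E. coli as a high-copy plasmid under ampicillin selection. In vectors of this family, a firefly luciferase gene is driven by the SV40 promoter, although the record provides no feature table, so the individual backbone elements are not itemised here.

The insert is a roughly 3.6 kb fragment of human NRAS (referenced to the NRAS mRNA record), cloned by restriction digestion into an XbaI site, with the site destroyed at both ends of the insert. In the pGL3 series the XbaI site lies just downstream of the luciferase coding sequence, so the placement fits with the NRAS sequence serving as a 3′ untranslated region appended to the reporter transcript. The record does not explicitly state which part of the NRAS transcript was used. The "long" in the name suggests the longer of two or more NRAS fragment variants, but this too is not spelled out.

The associated publication concerns regulation of RAS genes by the let-7 microRNA family. This indicates the construct's typical use: transfection into mammalian cells to test whether NRAS sequences confer microRNA-dependent repression on a reporter. Luciferase activity provides the readout of post-transcriptional regulation, for example when let-7 levels are raised or inhibited.
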