>Addgene plasmid #13797 | pGL3-NRASlong | depositor partial sequence | sequence record 7777 | Author sequence
CTGCACTGACACCCTGGTCCTGACTTCCCTGGAGGAGAAGTATTCCTGTTGCTGTCTTCAGTCTCACAGA
GAAGCTCCTGCTACTTCCCCAGCTCTCAGTAGTTTAGTACAATAATCTCTATTTGAGAAGTTCTCAGAAT
AACTACCTCCTCACTTGGCTGTCTGACCAGAGAATGCACCTCTTGTTACTCCCTGTTATTTTTCTGCCCT
GGGTTCTTCCACAGCACAAACACACCTCTGCCACCCCAGGTTTTTCATCTGAAAAGCATTTCATGTCTGA
AACAGAGAACCAAACCGCAAACGTGAAATTCTATTGAAAACAGTGTCTTGAGCTCTAAAGTAGCAACTGC
TGGTGATTTTTTTTTTCTTTTTACTGTTGAACTTAGAACTATGCTAATTTTTGGAGAAATGTCATAAATT
ACTGTTTTGCCAAGAATATAGTTATTATTGCTGTTTGGTTTGTTTATAATGTTATCGGCTCTATTCTCTA
AACTGGCATCTGCTCTAGATTCATAAATACAAAAATGAATACTGAATTTTGAGTCTATCCTAGTCTTCAC
AACTTTGACGTAATTAAATCCAACTTTCACAGTGAAGTGCCTTTTTCCTAGAAGTGGTTTGTAGACTTCC
TTTATAATATTTCAGTGGAATAGATGTCTCAAAAATCCTTATGCATGAAATGAATGTCTGAGATACGTCT
GTGACTTATCTACCATTGAAGGAAAGCTATATCTATTTGAGAGCAGATGCCATTTTGTACATGTATGAAA
TTGGTTTTCCAGAGGCCTGTTTTGGGGCTTTCCCAGGAGAAAGATGAAACTGAAAGCACATGAATAATTT
CACTTAATAATTTTTACCTAATCTCCACTTTTTTCATAGGTTACTACCTATACAATGTATGTAATTTGTT
TCCCCTAGCTTACTGATAAACCTAATATTCAATGAACTTCCATTTGTATTCAAATTTGTGTCATACCAGA
AAGCTCTACATTTGCAGATGTTCAAATATTGTAAAACTTTGGTGCATTGTTATTTAATAGCTGTGATCAG
TGATTTTCAAACCTCAAATATAGTATATTAACAAATTACATTTTCACTGTATATCATGGTATCTTAATGA
TGTATATAATTGCCTTCAATCCCCTTCTCACCCCACCCTCTACAGCTTCCCCCACAGCAATAGGGGCTTG
ATTATTTCAGTTGAGTAAAGCATGGTGCTAATGGACCAGGGTCACAGTTTCAAAACTTGAACAATCCAGT
TAGCATCACAGAGAAAGAAATTCTTCTGCATTTGCTCATTGCACCAGTAACTCCAGCTAGTAATTTTGCT
AGGTAGCTGCAGTTAGCCCTGCAAGGAAAGAAGAGGTCAGTTAGCACAAACCCTTTACCATGACTGGAAA
ACTCAGTATCACGTATTTAAACATTTTTTTTTCTTTTAGCCATGTAGAAACTCTAAATTAAGCCAATATT
CTCATTTGAGAATGAGGATGTCTCAGCTGAGAAACGTTTTAAATTCTCTTTATTCATAATGTTCTTTGAA
GGGTTTAAAACAAGATGTTGATAAATCTAAGCTGATGAGTTTGCTCAAAACAGGAAGTTGAAATTGTTGA
GACAGGAATGGAAAATATAATTAATTGATACCTATGAGGATTTGGAGGCTTGGCATTTTAATTTGCAGAN
AATACCCTGGTAATTCTCATGAAAAATAGACTTGGATAACTTTTGATAAAAGACTAATTCCAAAATGGCC
ACTTTGTTCCTGTCTTTAATATCTAAATACTTACTGAGGTCCTCCATCTTCTATATTATGAATTTTCATT
TATTAAGCAAATGTCATATTACCTTGAAATTCAGAAGAGAAGAAACATATACTGTGTCCAGAGTATAATG
AACCTGCAGAGTTGTGCTTCTTACTGCTAATTCTGGGAGCTTTCACAGTACTGTCATCATTTGTAAATGG
AAATTCTGCTTTTCTGTTTCTGCTCCTTCTGGAGCAGTGCTACTCTGTAATTTTCCTGAGGCTTATCACC
TCAGTCATTTCTTTTTTAAATGTCTGTGACTGGCAGTGATTCTTTTTCTTAAAAATCTATTAAATTTGAT
GTCAAATTAGGGAGAAAGATAGTTACTCATCTTGGGCTCTTGTGCCAATAGCCCTTGTATGTATGTACTT
AGAGTTTTCCAAGTATGTTCTAAGCACAGAAGTTTCTAAATGGGGCCAAAATTCAGACTTGAGTATGTTC
TTTGAATACCTTAAGAAGTTACAATTAGCCGGGCATGGTGGCCCGTGCCTGTAGTCCCAGCTACTTGAGA
GGCTGAGGCAGGAGAATCACTTCAACCCAGGAGGTGGAGGTTACAGTGAGCAGAGATCGTGCCACTGCAC
TCCAGCCTGGGTGACAAGAGAGACTTGTCTCCAAAAAAAAAGTTACACCTAGGTGTGAATTTTGGCACAA
AGGAGTGACAAACTTATAGTTAAAAGCTGAATAACTTCAGTGTGGTATAAAACGTGGTTTTTAGGCTATG
TTTGTGATTGCTGAAAAGAATTCTAGTTTACCTCAAAATCCTTCTCTTTCCCCAAATTAAGTGCCTGGCC
AGCTGTCATAAATTACATATTCCTTTTGGTTTTTTTAAAGGTTACATGTTCAAGAGTGAAAATAAGATGT
TCTGTCTGAAGGCTACCATGCCGGATCTGTAAATGAACCTGTTAAATGCTGTATTTGCTCCAACGGCTTA
CTATAGAATGTTACTTAATACAATATCATACTTATTACAATTTTTACTATAGGAGTGTAATAGGTAAAAT
TAATCTCTATTTTAGTGGGCCCATGTTTAGTCTTTCACCATCCTTTAAACTGCTGTGAATTTTTTTGTCA
TGACTTGAAAGCAAGGATAGAGAAACACTTTAGAGATATGTGGGGTTTTTTTACCATTCCAGAGCTTGTG
AGCATAATCATATTTGCTTTATATTTATAGTCATGAACTCCTAAGTTGGCAGCTACAACCAAGAACCAAA
AAATGGTGCGTTCTGCTTCTTGTAATTCATCTCTGCTAATAAATTATAAGAAGCAAGGAAAATTAGGGAA
AATATTTTATTTGGATGGTTTCTATAAACAAGGGACTATAATTCTTGTACATTATTTTTCATCTTTGCTG
TTTCTTTGAGCAGTCTAATGTGCCACACAATTATCTAAGGTATTTGTTTTCTATAAGAATTGTTTTAAAA
GTATTCTTGTTACCAGAGTAGTTGTATTATATTTCAAAACGTAAGATGATTTTTAAAAGCCTGAGTACTG
ACCTAAGATGGAATTGTATGAACTCTGCTCTGGAGGGAGGGGAGGATGTCCGTGGAAGTTGTAAGACTTT
TATTTTTTTGTGCCATCAAATATAGGTAAAAATAATTGTGCAATTCTGCTGTTTAAACAGGAACTATTGG
CCTCCTTGGCCCTAAATGGAAGGGCCGATATTTTAAGTTGATTATTTTATTGTAAATTAATCCAACCTAG
TTCTTTTTAATTTGGTTGAATGTTTTTTCTTGTTAAATGATGTTTAAAAAATAAAAACTGGAAGTTCTTG
GCTT
