>Addgene plasmid #13797 | pGL3-NRASlong | addgene partial sequence | sequence record 20112 | 13797 with EBVrev
GCTCGAAGCGGCCGGCCGCCCCGACTCTAGCAAGCCAAGAACTTCCAGTTTTTATTTTTTAAACATCATT
TAACAAGAAAAAACATTCAACCAAATTAAAAAGAACTAGGTTGGATTAATTTACAATAAAATAATCAACT
TAAAATATCGGCCCTTCCATTTAGGGCCAAGGAGGCCAATAGTTCCTGTTTAAACAGCAGAATTGCACAA
TTATTTTTACCTATATTTGATGGCACAAAAAAATAAAAGTCTTACAACTTCCACGGACATCCTCCCCTCC
CTCCAGAGCAGAGTTCATACAATTCCATCTTAGGTCAGTACTCAGGCTTTTAAAAATCATCTTACGTTTT
GAAATATAATACAACTACTCTGGTAACAAGAATACTTTTAAAACAATTCTTATAGAAAACAAATACCTTA
GATAATTGTGTGGCACATTAGACTGCTCAAAGAAACAGCAAAGATGAAAAATAATGTACAAGAATTATAG
TCCCTTGTTTATAGAAACCATCCAAATAAAATATTTTCCCTAATTTTCCTTGCTTCTTATAATTTATTAG
CAGAGATGAATTACAAGAAGCAGAACGCACCATTTTTTGGTTCTTGGTTGTAGCTGCCAACTTAGGAGTT
CATGACTATAAATATAAAGCAAATATGATTATGCTCACAAGCTCTGGAATGGTAAAAAAACCCCACATAT
CTCTAAAGTGTTTCTCTATCCTTGCTTTCAAGTCATGACAAAAAAATTCACAGCAGTTTTAAAGGATGGT
GAAAGACTAAACATGGGCCCACTAAAATAGAGATTAATTTTACCCTATACACTCCT
